>Addgene plasmid #210505 | pCMV-NTOM20-SbMVpC-43LK-iLID(139)-NES-NES-SbMVpN-iLID-SbMVseq-bArr2-TevCs-P2A-EGFP | addgene full sequence | sequence record 422559 | Addgene NGS Result
GCCAATTCAATATGGCGTATATGGACTCATGCCAATTCAATATGGTGGATCTGGACCTGTGCCAATTCAA
TATGGCGTATATGGACTCGTGCCAATTCAATATGGTGGATCTGGACCCCAGCCAATTCAATATGGCGGAC
TTGGCACCATGCCAATTCAATATGGCGGACCTGGCACTGTGCCAACTGGGGAGGGGTCTACTTGGCACGG
TGCCAAGTTTGAGGAGGGGTCTTGGCCCTGTGCCAAGTCCGCCATATTGAATTGGCATGGTGCCAATAAT
GGCGGCCATATTGGCTATATGCCAGGATCAATATATAGGCAATATCCAATATGGCCCTATGCCAATATGG
CTATTGGCCAGGTTCAATACTATGTATTGGCCCTATGCCATATAGTATTCCATATATGGGTTTTCCTATT
GACGTAGATAGCCCCTCCCAATGGGCGGTCCCATATACCATATATGGGGCTTCCTAATACCGCCCATAGC
CACTCCCCCATTGACGTCAATGGTCTCTATATATGGTCTTTCCTATTGACGTCATATGGGCGGTCCTATT
GACGTATATGGCGCCTCCCCCATTGACGTCAATTACGGTAAATGGCCCGCCTGGCTCAATGCCCATTGAC
GTCAATAGGACCACCCACCATTGACGTCAATGGGATGGCTCATTGCCCATTCATATCCGTTCTCACGCCC
CCTATTGACGTCAATGACGGTAAATGGCCCACTTGGCAGTACATCAATATCTATTAATAGTAACTTGGCA
AGTACATTACTATTGGAAGTACGCCAGGGTACATTGGCAGTACTCCCATTGACGTCAATGGCGGTAAATG
GCCCGCGATGGCTGCCAAGTACATCCCCATTGACGTCAATGGGGAGGGGCAATGACGCAAATGGGCGTTC
CATTGACGTAAATGGGCGGTAGGCGTGCCTAATGGGAGGTCTATATAAGCAATGCTCGTTTAGGGAACCG
CCATTCTGCCTGGGGACGTCGGAGCAAGCTTGGCCACCATGGTGGGCCGCAACAGCGCGATTGCAGCTGG
AGTGTGCGGCGCGCTGTTCATTGGCTATTGCATTTACTTTGATCGCAAACGCCGCAGCGATCCGAACTTT
AAAGGCGGTGGAGGGTCCTCTAGAGGTGGCTCTGGAGGACTCGAGAAGAGCCTGAGGGCCACCGTGAGCG
AGAGCAGCATGATCCTGCCCGAGGGCAAGGGCAGCTTCTGGATCCACTGGATCACCACCCAGGACGGCTT
CTGCGGCCTGCCCCTGGTGAGCGTGAACGACGGCCACATCGTGGGCATCCACGGCCTGACCAGCAACGAC
AGCGAGAAGAACTTCTTCGTGCCCCTGACCGACGGCTTCGAGAAGGAGTACCTGGAGAACGCCGACAACC
TGAGCTGGGACAAGCACTGGTTCTGGGAGCCCAGCAAGATCGCCTGGGGCAGCCTGAACCTGGTGGAGGA
GCAGCCCAAGGAGGAGTTCAAGATCAGCAAGCTGGTGAGCGACCTGTTCGGCAACACCGTGACCGTGCAG
ACCGCATGCGGTGGCGGTGGCTCTGGAGGTGGTGGGTCCGGAGGAGGAGGTGGCGGTTCCGGCGGAGGTG
GGTCTGGTGGAGGTGGATCTGGAGGTGGTGGATCAGGAGGAGGAGGTTCAGGCGGCCGCGAGTTTCTGGC
AACCACACTGGAACGGATCGAGAAAAATTTCGTGATTACTGATCCGAGACTGCCTGACAACCCAATCATT
TTTGCGAGCGATTCCTTCCTGCAGCTGACAGAATATTCTCGGGAAGAGATCCTGGGGCGCAATTGCCGTT
TTCTGCAGGGACCCGAGACAGACCGTGCCACTGTTCGGAAAATCAGAGATGCTATTGACAACCAGACTGA
AGTGACCGTTCAGCTGATCAATTATACCAAGAGCGGCAAGAAGTTCTGGAACGTGTTCCACCTGCAGCCG
ATGCGCGATTATAAGGGCGACGTCCAGTACTTCATTGGCGTGCAGCTGGATGGCACCGAACGTCTTCATG
GCGCCGCTGAGCGTGAGGCGGTCTGCCTGATCAAAAAGACAGCCTTTCAGATTGCTGGATCCATGCTTCA
ACTTCCTCCTCTTGAACGTCTTACTCTCATGTTGCAGCTACCACCATTAGAGAGACTAACACTGAGTAAG
AGCGTGTACAAGGGCCTGAGGGACTACAGCGGCATCAGCACCCTGATCTGCCAGCTGACCAACAGCAGCG
ACGGCCACAAGGAGACCATGTTCGGCGTGGGCTACGGCAGCTTCATCATCACCAACGGCCACCTGTTCAG
GAGGAACAACGGCATGCTGACCGTGAAGACCTGGCACGGCGAGTTCGTGATCCACAACACCACCCAGCTG
AAGATCCACTTCATCCAGGGCAGGGACGTGATCCTGATCAGGATGCCCAAGGACTTCCCCCCCTTCGGCA
AGAGGAACCTGTTCAGGCAGCCCAAGAGGGAGGAGAGGGTGTGCATGGTGGGCACCAACTTCCAGGAGGA
ATTCCTGGCAACCACACTGGAACGGATCGAGAAAAATTTCGTGATTACTGATCCGAGACTGCCTGACAAC
CCAATCATTTTTGCGAGCGATTCCTTCCTGCAGCTGACAGAATATTCTCGGGAAGAGATCCTGGGGCGCA
ATTGCCGTTTTCTGCAGGGACCCGAGACAGACCGTGCCACTGTTCGGAAAATCAGAGATGCTATTGACAA
CCAGACTGAAGTGACCGTTCAGCTGATCAATTATACCAAGAGCGGCAAGAAGTTCTGGAACGTGTTCCAC
CTGCAGCCGATGCGCGATTATAAGGGCGACGTCCAGTACTTCATTGGCGTGCAGCTGGATGGCACCGAAC
GTCTTCATGGCGCCGCTGAGCGTGAGGCGGTCTGCCTGATCAAAAAGACAGCCTTTCAGATTGCTGAGAG
CGTGAGCCTGCAAGGTACCGGTATGGGTGAAAAACCCGGGACCAGGGTCTTCAAGAAGTCGAGCCCTAAC
TGCAAGCTCACCGTGTACTTGGGCAAGCGTGACTTTGTGGATCACTTGGACAAAGTGGATCCTGTCGATG
GTGTGGTGCTTGTGGATCCTGACTACTTGAAGGACCGGAAAGTGTTTGTGACCCTCACCTGTGCCTTCCG
CTATGGCCGAGAAGACCTGGATGTACTGGGCCTGTCTTTCCGCAAAGATCTGTTCATCGCCACCTACCAG
GCCTTCCCCCCCATGCCCAACCCACCTCGGCCCCCCACCCGCCTACAGGACCGACTGCTGAAGAAGTTGG
GCCAGCACGCCCACCCCTTTTTTTTCACAATACCCCAGAATTTGCCTTGCTCCGTCACACTGCAGCCAGG
ACCGGAGGACACAGGGAAGGCCTGTGGAGTAGACTTTGAGATTCGAGCCTTCTGTGCCAAATCTATAGAA
GAAAAAAGCCACAAAAGGAACTCCGTGCGGCTTATCATCAGAAAGGTACAGTTTGCTCCTGAGACACCCG
GCCCCCAGCCATCAGCTGAAACCACACGCCACTTCCTCATGTCTGACCGGAGGTCCCTGCACCTAGAGGC
TTCCCTGGACAAAGAGCTGTACTACCATGGGGAACCCCTCAATGTCAACGTCCACGTCACCAACAATTCT
GCCAAAACCGTCAAGAAGATCAGAGTGTCTGTGAGACAGTATGCCGACATTTGCCTCTTCAGCACCGCGC
AGTACAAGTGTCCTGTGGCTCAGCTTGAACAAGATGACCAGGTGTCTCCCAGTTCCACATTCTGCAAGGT
GTACACCATAACCCCGCTGCTCAGTGACAACCGAGAGAAGCGTGGCCTTGCCCTTGATGGGCAACTCAAG
CACGAAGACACCAACCTGGCTTCCAGCACCATTGTGAAGGAGGGAGCCAACAAGGAGGTGCTGGGAATCC
TAGTATCCTACAGGGTCAAGGTGAAGCTGGTGGTGTCTCGAGGCGGGGATGTCTCCGTGGAGCTACCTTT
CGTCCTAATGCACCCCAAGCCCCACGACCACATCACCCTTCCCCGACCCCAGTCAGCCCCCCGGGAAATA
GACATCCCTGTGGATACCAACCTCATTGAATTCGATACCAACTATGCCACAGACGACGACATCGTGTTTG
AGGACTTTGCGAGGCTTCGGCTGAAGGGGATGAAGGATGACGACTGTGATGACCAGTTCTGCCTGAGCTC
ACTCGAAGGTGGCGGTGGCTCTGGAGGTGGTGGGTCCGGAGGAGGCGGCATCGAGATGTCCAGCATGGTG
AGCGATACTAGCTGTACCTTCCCATCATCTGACGGAATCTTCTGGAAGCACTGGATTCAGACTAAGGACG
GCCAGTGTGGCAGCCCACTGGTGAGCACACGAGACGGATTCATCGTGGGGATTCACAGCGCCTCCAACTT
TACAAACACCAATAACTATTTCACCTCAGTGCCAAAGAACTTTATGGAGCTGCTGACCAACCAGGAGGCC
CAGCAGTGGGTGAGCGGGTGGCGCCTGAACGCCGATTCCGTGCTGTGGGGCGGGCACAAGGTGTTTATGG
CATGCGGAAGCGGAGCTACTAACTTCAGCCTGCTGAAGCAGGCTGGAGACGTGGAGGAGAACCCTGGACC
TGAATTCGGGGTGAGCAAGGGCGAGGAGCTGTTCACCGGGGTGGTGCCCATCCTGGTCGAGCTGGACGGC
GACGTAAACGGCCACAAGTTCAGCGTGTCCGGCGAGGGCGAGGGCGATGCCACCTACGGCAAGCTGACCC
TGAAGTTCATCTGCACCACCGGCAAGCTGCCCGTGCCCTGGCCCACCCTCGTGACCACCCTGACCTACGG
CGTGCAGTGCTTCAGCCGCTACCCCGACCACATGAAGCAGCACGACTTCTTCAAGTCCGCCATGCCCGAA
GGCTACGTCCAGGAGCGCACCATCTTCTTCAAGGACGACGGCAACTACAAGACCCGCGCCGAGGTGAAGT
TCGAGGGCGACACCCTGGTGAACCGCATCGAGCTGAAGGGCATCGACTTCAAGGAGGACGGCAACATCCT
GGGGCACAAGCTGGAGTACAACTACAACAGCCACAACGTCTATATCATGGCCGACAAGCAGAAGAACGGC
ATCAAGGTGAACTTCAAGATCCGCCACAACATCGAGGACGGCAGCGTGCAGCTCGCCGACCACTACCAGC
AGAACACCCCCATCGGCGACGGCCCCGTGCTGCTGCCCGACAACCACTACCTGAGCACCCAGTCCGCCCT
GAGCAAAGACCCCAACGAGAAGCGCGATCACATGGTCCTGCTGGAGTTCGTGACCGCCGCCGGGATCACT
CTCGGCATGGACGAGCTGTACAAGTAGTCTAGCCTCCCTATAGTGAGTCGTATTACGTAGATCCAGACAT
GATAAGATACATTGATGAGTTTGGACAAACCACAACTAGAATGCAGTGAAAAAAATGCTTTATTTGTGAA
ATTTGTGATGCTATTGCTTTATTTGTAACCATTATAAGCTGCAATAAACAAGTTAACAACAACAATTGCA
TTCATTTTATGTTTCAGGTTCAGGGGGAGGTGTGGGAGGTTTTTTAATTCGCGTCCGCGGCGCCAATGCA
TTGGGCCCGGTACCCAGCTTTTGTTCCCTTTAGTGAGGGTTAATTGCGCGCTTGGCGTAATCATGGTCAT
AGCTGTTTCCTGTGTGAAATTGTTATCCGCTCACAATTCCACACAACATACGAGCCGGGAGCATAAAGTG
TAAAGCCTGGGGTGCCTAATGAGTGAGCTAACTCACATTAATTGCGTTGCGCTCACTGCCCGCTTTCCAG
TCGGGAAACCTGTCGTGCCAGCTGCATTAATGAATCGGCCAACGCGCGGGGAGAGGCGGTTTGCGTATTG
GGCGCTCTTCCGCTTCCTCGCTCACTGACTCGCTGCGCTCGGTCGTTCGGCTGCGGGAGCGGTATCAGCT
CACTCAAAGGCGGTAATACGGTTATCCACAGAATCAGGGGATAACGCAGGAAAGAACATGTGAGCAAAAG
GCCAGCAAAAGGCCAGGAACCGTAAAAAGGCCGCGTTGCTGGCGTTTTTCCATAGGCTCCGCCCCCCTGA
CGAGCATCACAAAAATCGACGCTCAAGTCAGAGGTGGCGAAACCCGACAGGACTATAAAGATACCAGGCG
TTTCCCCCTGGAAGCTCCCTCGTGCGCTCTCCTGTTCCGACCCTGCCGCTTACCGGATACCTGTCCGCCT
TTCTCCCTTCGGGAAGCGTGGCGCTTTCTCATAGCTCACGCTGTAGGTATCTCAGTTCGGTGTAGGTCGT
TCGCTCCAAGCTGGGCTGTGTGCACGAACCCCCCGTTCAGCCCGACCGCTGCGCCTTATCCGGTAACTAT
CGTCTTGAGTCCAACCCGGTAAGACACGACTTATCGCCACTGGCAGCAGCCACTGGTAACAGGATTAGCA
GAGCGAGGTATGTAGGCGGTGCTACAGAGTTCTTGAAGTGGTGGCCTAACTACGGCTACACTAGAAGAAC
AGTATTTGGTATCTGCGCTCTGCTGAAGCCAGTTACCTTCGGAAAAAGAGTTGGTAGCTCTTGATCCGGC
AAACAAACCACCGCTGGTAGCGGTGGTTTTTTTGTTTGCAAGCAGCAGATTACGCGCAGAAAAAAAGGAT
CTCAAGAAGATCCTTTGATCTTTTCTACGGGGTCTGACGCTCAGTGGAACGAAAACTCACGTTAAGGGAT
TTTGGTCATGAGATTATCAAAAAGGATCTTCACCTAGATCCTTTTAAATTAAAAATGAAGTTTTAAATCA
ATCTAAAGTATATATGAGTAAACTTGGTCTGACAGTTACCAATGCTTAATCAGTGAGGCACCTATCTCAG
CGATCTGTCTATTTCGTTCATCCATAGTTGCCTGACTCCCCGTCGTGTAGATAACTACGATACGGGAGGG
CTTACCATCTGGCCCCAGTGCTGCAATGATACCGCGAGACCCACGCTCACCGGCTCCAGATTTATCAGCA
ATAAACCAGCCAGCCGGAAGGGCCGAGCGCAGAAGTGGTCCTGCAACTTTATCCGCCTCCATCCAGTCTA
TTAATTGTTGCCGGGAAGCTAGAGTAAGTAGTTCGCCAGTTAATAGTTTGCGCAACGTTGTTGCCATTGC
TACAGGCATCGTGGTGTCACGCTCGTCGTTTGGTATGGCTTCATTCAGCTCCGGTTCCCAACGATCAAGG
CGAGTTACATGATCCCCCATGTTGTGCAAAAAAGCGGTTAGCTCCTTCGGTCCTCCGATCGTTGTCAGAA
GTAAGTTGGCCGCAGTGTTATCACTCATGGTTATGGCAGCACTGCATAATTCTCTTACTGTCATGCCATC
CGTAAGATGCTTTTCTGTGACTGGTGAGTACTCAACCAAGTCATTCTGAGAATAGTGTATGCGGCGACCG
AGTTGCTCTTGCCCGGCGTCAATACGGGATAATACCGCGCCACATAGCAGAACTTTAAAAGTGCTCATCA
TTGGAAAACGTTCTTCGGGGCGAAAACTCTCAAGGATCTTACCGCTGTTGAGATCCAGTTCGATGTAACC
CACTCGTGCACCCAACTGATCTTCAGCATCTTTTACTTTCACCAGCGTTTCTGGGTGAGCAAAAACAGGA
AGGCAAAATGCCGCAAAAAAGGGAATAAGGGCGACACGGAAATGTTGAATACTCATACTCTTCCTTTTTC
AATATTATTGAAGCATTTATCAGGGTTATTGTCTCATGAGCGGATACATATTTGAATGTATTTAGAAAAA
TAAACAAATAGGGGTTCCGCGCACATTTCCCCGAAAAGTGCCACCTAAATTGTAAGCGTTAATATTTTGT
TAAAATTCGCGTTAAATTTTTGTTAAATCAGCTCATTTTTTAACCAATAGGCCGAAATCGGCAAAATCCC
TTATAAATCAAAAGAATAGACCGAGATAGGGTTGAGTGTTGTTCCGGTTTGGAACAAGAGTCCACTATTA
AAGAACGTGGACTCCAACGTCAAAGG
[49 nt withheld, positions 8007-8055]
T
[91 nt withheld, positions 8057-8147]
G
[124 nt withheld, positions 8149-8272]
CCCATTCGCCATTCAGGCTGCGCAACTGTTGGGAAGGGCGATCGGTGCGGGCCTCTTCGCTATTACGCCA
GTCGACC
Features (pLannotate 1.2.2; 21 found; start..end, strand, type, name):
      1..978     +  promoter       CMV IE94 promoter: enhancer/promoter region of simian cytomegalovirus major immediate early transcription unit IE94
   1019..1123    +  CDS            TOMM20 (fragment): TOM20_HUMAN - Also known as KIAA0016. Experimental evidence at protein level: Swiss-Prot protein existence level 1. Central component of the receptor complex responsible for the recognition and translocation of cytosolically synthesized mitochondrial preproteins. Together with TOM22 functions as the transit peptide receptor at the surface of the mitochondrion outer membrane and facilitates the movement of preproteins into the TOM40 translocation pore (By similarity). Required for the translocation across the mitochondrial outer membrane of cytochrome P450 monooxygenases. From Homo sapiens (Hum
   1193..1543    +  CDS            POLG_WMV2U (fragment): Experimental evidence at protein level: Swiss-Prot protein existence level 1. [Nuclear inclusion protein A]: has RNA-binding and proteolytic activities. From Watermelon mosaic virus II (isolate USA). The gene for the coat protein is introduced by genetic manipulation and expressed in squash so as to obtain virus resistant plants.
   1697..2014    +  CDS            miniSOG: miniSOG is a basic (constitutively fluorescent) cyan fluorescent protein published in 2011, derived from Arabidopsis thaliana. It requires the cofactor flavin for fluorescence.
   2165..2536    +  CDS            POLG_SBMVN (fragment): Experimental evidence at protein level: Swiss-Prot protein existence level 1. [Nuclear inclusion protein A]: has RNA-binding and proteolytic activities. From Soybean mosaic virus (strain N) (SMV).
   2546..2863    +  CDS            miniSOG: miniSOG is a basic (constitutively fluorescent) cyan fluorescent protein published in 2011, derived from Arabidopsis thaliana. It requires the cofactor flavin for fluorescence.
   2963..4192    +  CDS            Arrb2: ARRB2_RAT - Experimental evidence at protein level: Swiss-Prot protein existence level 1. Functions in regulating agonist-mediated G-protein coupled receptor (GPCR) signaling by mediating both receptor desensitization and resensitization processes. During homologous desensitization, beta- arrestins bind to the GPRK-phosphorylated receptor and sterically preclude its coupling to the cognate G-protein; the binding appears to require additional receptor determinants exposed only in the active receptor conformation. The beta-arrestins target many receptors for internalization by acting as endocyti
   4256..4552    +  CDS            POLG_TEV (fragment): Experimental evidence at protein level: Swiss-Prot protein existence level 1. [Nuclear inclusion protein A]: has RNA-binding and proteolytic activities. From Tobacco etch virus (TEV).
   4630..5346    +  CDS            EGFP: the original enhanced GFP (Yang et al., 1996) mammalian codon-optimized
   5357..5375    -  promoter       T7 promoter: promoter for bacteriophage T7 RNA polymerase
   5380..5514    -  polyA_signal   SV40 poly(A) signal: SV40 polyadenylation signal
   5627..5645    -  promoter       T3 promoter: promoter for bacteriophage T3 RNA polymerase
   5690..5706    -  protein_bind   lac operator: The lac repressor binds to the lac operator to inhibit transcription in E. coli. This inhibition can be relieved by adding lactose or isopropyl-β-D-thiogalactopyranoside (IPTG). lac repressor encoded by lacI
   5714..5744    -  promoter       lac promoter: promoter for the E. coli lac operon
   5759..5780    -  protein_bind   CAP binding site: CAP binding activates transcription in the presence of cAMP. E. coli catabolite activator protein
   5793..5885    -  CDS            lacI (fragment): lac repressor; lacI; The lac repressor binds to the lac operator to inhibit transcription in E. coli. This inhibition can be relieved by adding lactose or isopropyl-β-D-thiogalactopyranoside (IPTG).
   6067..6655    -  rep_origin     ori: high-copy-number ColE1/pMB1/pBR322/pUC origin of replication
   6826..7686    -  CDS            AmpR: β-lactamase; bla; confers resistance to ampicillin, carbenicillin, and related antibiotics
   7687..7791    -  promoter       AmpR promoter: bla
   7817..8272    -  rep_origin     f1 ori (sequence partly withheld): f1 bacteriophage origin of replication; arrow indicates direction of (+) strand synthesis
   8277..8343    -  CDS            lacZα (fragment): LacZα fragment of β-galactosidase; lacZ fragment
