[The description below was written by a language model from this plasmid's Addgene catalogue record and pLannotate feature annotations shown in this document.]
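Description:
pCMV-NTOM20-SbMVpC-43LK-iLID(139)-NES-NES-SbMVpN-iLID-SbMVseq-bArr2-TevCs-P2A-EGFP is a mammalian expression plasmid of about 8.35 kb built on the pSyc181 P2A backbone. It is maintained in E. coli as a high-copy plasmid through a ColE1/pUC-type origin and selected with ampicillin (β-lactamase). An f1 origin and remnants of a lac/lacZα cloning region, flanked by T3 and T7 promoters, are also present. The roughly 4.3 kb insert sits between HindIII and NheI sites. The catalogue lists the promoter as CMV, and the automated annotation identifies it as the simian cytomegalovirus IE94 enhancer/promoter. An SV40 polyadenylation signal is annotated downstream of the coding region, although it is recorded on the opposite strand.

The payload is one long open reading frame. It begins with an N-terminal fragment of human TOMM20, which normally anchors proteins to the mitochondrial outer membrane. This is followed by a C-terminal fragment of a potyviral NIa protease (SbMVpC), a linker, a truncated iLID module, two nuclear export signals, the N-terminal soybean mosaic virus protease fragment (SbMVpN), and a second iLID. Next come an SbMV cleavage sequence, rat β-arrestin 2, and a tobacco etch virus protease fragment (TevCs). The two segments labelled miniSOG by the annotation tool most likely reflect the LOV2-type domains of iLID, not a separate reporter. A P2A peptide then allows EGFP to be produced as a separate marker of transfected cells. The arrangement and the associated publication title point to a single-component, light-assisted uncaging switch, in which illumination would enable split SbMV protease activity and release the tethered β-arrestin 2–TEV fragment from its anchor. The record itself states only that the plasmid expresses this component in mammalian cells.
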