Addgene plasmid #210505: pCMV-NTOM20-SbMVpC-43LK-iLID(139)-NES-NES-SbMVpN-iLID-SbMVseq-bArr2-TevCs-P2A-EGFP
Purpose: expresses NTOM20-SbMVpC-43LK-iLID(139)-NES-NES-SbMVpN-iLID-SbMVseq-bArr2-TevCs-P2A-EGFP component in mammalian cells
Depositing lab: Dongmin Lee. Depositing organization: Korea University Medical Center. Publication: A single-component, light-assisted uncaging switch for endoproteolytic release. Cui M, Lee S, Ban SH, Ryu JR, Shen M, Yang SH, Kim JY, Choi SK, Han J, Kim Y, Han K, Lee D, Sun W, Kwon HB, Lee D. Nat Chem Biol. 2024 Mar;20(3):353-364. doi: 10.1038/s41589-023-01480-6. Epub 2023 Nov 16. PubMed 37973890.
Backbone
  Vector backbone: pSyc181 P2A
  Total vector size (bp): 8354
  Vector type: Mammalian Expression
Growth in bacteria
  Bacterial resistance: Ampicillin, 100 μg/mL
  Growth temperature: 37°C
  Growth strain: DH5alpha
  Copy number: High Copy
Gene/Insert
  Gene/Insert name: NTOM20-SbMVpC-43LK-iLID(139)-NES-NES-SbMVpN-iLID-SbMVseq-bArr2-TevCs-P2A-EGFP
  Insert size (bp): 4333
  Promoter: CMV
  Cloning method: Restriction Enzyme; 5′ cloning site HindIII (not destroyed); 3′ cloning site NheI (not destroyed)
  Sequencing primers: 5′ AAA TGG GCG GTA GGC GTG; 3′ GAA ACA GCT ATG ACC
Terms and licenses: Academic/Nonprofit Terms; Industry Terms: Not Available to Industry
Depositor comments: Please visit https://doi.org/10.21203/rs.3.rs-1628455/v1 for preprint.
How to cite: pCMV-NTOM20-SbMVpC-43LK-iLID(139)-NES-NES-SbMVpN-iLID-SbMVseq-bArr2-TevCs-P2A-EGFP was a gift from Dongmin Lee (Addgene plasmid # 210505 ; http://n2t.net/addgene:210505 ; RRID:Addgene_210505)
